Addgene plasmid #53643: CRK7A-c021
Purpose: Baculovirus expression for structure determination; may not be full ORF
Depositing lab: Nicola Burgess-Brown. Depositing organization: University of Oxford.
Backbone
  Vector backbone: pFB-LIC-Bse
  Backbone manufacturer: SGC
  Vector type: Baculovirus expression
Growth in bacteria
  Bacterial resistance: Ampicillin, 100 μg/mL
  Growth temperature: 37°C
  Growth strain: Mach1 ; SF9
  Copy number: High Copy
Gene/Insert
  Gene/Insert name: CRK7A (alt names: 4CJY; gi|7706549)
  Insert size (bp): 1115
  Promoter: polyhedrin
  Tag / fusion protein: His6-TEV (N terminal on insert)
  Cloning method: Ligation Independent Cloning
  Sequencing primers: 5′ Polyhedrin forward
Terms and licenses: Academic/Nonprofit Terms; Industry Terms: Not Available to Industry
Depositor comments: Baculovirus transfer vector (Bac-to-bac), N-terminal His-tag, TEV cleavable. http://www.thesgc.org/structures/4CJY/ Use BL21(DE3)-R3-pRARE2 strain for expression.
How to cite: CRK7A-c021 was a gift from Nicola Burgess-Brown (Addgene plasmid # 53643 ; http://n2t.net/addgene:53643 ; RRID:Addgene_53643)
