[The description below was written by a language model from this plasmid's Addgene catalogue record.]
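Description:
CRK7A-c021 is a baculovirus transfer plasmid built on the pFB-LIC-Bse backbone, a ligation-independent-cloning derivative of the pFastBac type used in the Bac-to-Bac system. It is propagated in E. coli as a high-copy plasmid under ampicillin selection. In a Bac-to-Bac workflow, the expression cassette of such a transfer vector is transposed into a bacmid carried by a specialised E. coli strain, and the recombinant bacmid is then used to generate baculovirus in insect cells. Sf9 is listed alongside the bacterial cloning strain in the record. No feature table is provided, so details such as the origin of replication and any transposition elements are not documented.

The payload is a CRK7A insert of about 1.1 kb, introduced by ligation-independent cloning and placed under the polyhedrin promoter, a very strong, very late baculoviral promoter that drives high-level protein production in infected insect cells. The protein is expressed with an N-terminal His6 tag followed by a TEV protease site. This allows purification by immobilised metal affinity chromatography and later removal of the tag. The stated purpose is protein production for structure determination, and the record cautions that the insert may not be the full open reading frame, consistent with a truncated construct designed for crystallography. An alternative name points to an associated deposited structure. The source species of the gene is not stated. The depositor comments also recommend a BL21(DE3)-derived strain for expression, which fits poorly with a polyhedrin-driven insect-cell vector, and the record does not resolve this inconsistency.
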