>Addgene plasmid #53643 | CRK7A-c021 | depositor partial sequence | sequence record 83771 | insert sequence
ATGGGCCACCATCATCATCATCATTCTTCTGGTGTAGATCTGGGTACCGAGAACCTGTACTTCCAATCCA
TGACAGAAAGCGACTGGGGGAAACGCTGTGTGGACAAGTTTGACATTATTGGGATTATTGGAGAAGGAAC
CTATGGCCAAGTATATAAAGCCAAGGACAAAGACACAGGAGAACTAGTGGCTCTGAAGAAGGTGAGACTA
GACAATGAGAAAGAGGGCTTCCCAATCACAGCCATTCGTGAAATCAAAATCCTTCGTCAGTTAATCCACC
GAAGTGTTGTTAACATGAAGGAAATTGTCACAGATAAACAAGATGCACTGGATTTCAAGAAGGACAAAGG
TGCCTTTTACCTTGTATTTGAGTATATGGACCATGACTTAATGGGACTGCTAGAATCTGGTTTGGTGCAC
TTTTCTGAGGACCATATCAAGTCGTTCATGAAACAGCTAATGGAAGGATTGGAATACTGTCACAAAAAGA
ATTTCCTGCATCGGGATATTAAGTGTTCTAACATTTTGCTGAATAACAGTGGGCAAATCAAACTAGCAGA
TTTTGGACTTGCTCGGCTCTATAACTCTGAAGAGAGTCGCCCTTACACAAACAAAGTCATTACTTTGTGG
TACCGACCTCCAGAACTACTGCTAGGAGAGGAACGTTACACACCAGCCATAGATGTTTGGAGCTGTGGAT
GTATTCTTGGGGAACTATTCACAAAGAAGCCTATTTTTCAAGCCAATCTGGAACTGGCTCAGCTAGAACT
GATCAGCCGACTTTGTGGTAGCCCTTGTCCAGCTGTGTGGCCTGATGTTATCAAACTGCCCTACTTCAAC
ACCATGAAACCGAAGAAGCAATATCGAAGGCGTCTACGAGAAGAATTCTCTTTCATTCCTTCTGCAGCAC
TTGATTTATTGGACCACATGCTGACACTAGATCCTAGTAAGCGGTGCACAGCTGAACAGACCCTACAGAG
CGACTTCCTTAAAGATGTCGAACTCAGCAAAATGGCTCCTCCAGACCTCCCCCACTGGCAGGATTGACAG
TAAAGGTGGATACGGATCCGAATTCGAGCTCCGTCGACAAGCTT
