>Addgene plasmid #53643 | CRK7A-c021 | addgene partial sequence | sequence record 90057 | Polyhedrin-F 5'-AAATGATAACCATCTCGC-3'
ACAGTTTTGTAATAAAAAACCTATAAATATTCCGGATTATTCATACCGTCCCACCATCGGGCGCGGATCT
CGGTCCGAAAACCATGGGCCACCATCATCATCATCATTCTTCTGGTGTAGATCTGGGTACCGAGAACCTG
TACTTCCAATCCATGACAGAAAGCGACTGGGGGAAACGCTGTGTGGACAAGTTTGACATTATTGGGATTA
TTGGAGAAGGAACCTATGGCCAAGTATATAAAGCCAAGGACAAAGACACAGGAGAACTAGTGGCTCTGAA
GAAGGTGAGACTAGACAATGAGAAAGAGGGCTTCCCAATCACAGCCATTCGTGAAATCAAAATCCTTCGT
CAGTTAATCCACCGAAGTGTTGTTAACATGAAGGAAATTGTCACAGATAAACAAGATGCACTGGATTTCA
AGAAGGACAAAGGTGCCTTTTACCTTGTATTTGAGTATATGGACCATGACTTAATGGGACTGCTAGAATC
TGGTTTGGTGCACTTTTCTGAGGACCATATCAAGTCGTTCATGAAACAGCTAATGGAAGGATTGGAATAC
TGTCACAAAAAGAATTTCCTGCATCGGGATATTAAGTGTTCTAACATTTTGCTGAATAACAGTGGGCAAA
TCAAACTAGCAGATTTTGGACTTGCTCGGCTCTATAACTCTGAAGAGAGTCGCCCTTACACAAACAAAGT
CATTACTTTGTGGTACCGACCTCCAGAACTACTGCTAGGAGAGGAACGTTACACACCAGCCATAGATGTT
TGGAGCTGTGGATGTATTCTTGGGGAACTATTCACAAAGAAGCCTATTTTTCAAGCCAATCTGGAACTGG
CTCAGCTAGAACTGATCAGCCGACTTTGTGGTAGCCCTTGTCCAGCTGTGTGGCCTGATGTTATCAAACT
GCCCTACTTCAACACCATGAAACCGAAGAAGCAATATCGAAGGCGTCTACGAGAAGAATTCTCTTTCATT
CCTTCTGCAGCACTTGATTTATTGGAC
